>Addgene plasmid #209044 | pLenti-nSpCas9-TadA8e | addgene full sequence | sequence record 413636 | Addgene NGS Result
GAGTTAGGCAGGGATATTCACCATTATCGTTTCAGACCCACCTCCCAACCCCGAGGGGACCCAGAGAGGG
CCTATTTCCCATGATTCCTTCATATTTGCATATACGATACAAGGCTGTTAGAGAGATAATTAGAATTAAT
TTGACTGTAAACACAAAGATATTAGTACAAAATACGTGACGTAGAAAGTAATAATTTCTTGGGTAGTTTG
CAGTTTTAAAATTATGTTTTAAAATGGACTATCATAAATTCTAGATCTTGAGACAAATGGCAGTATTCAT
CCACAATTTTAAAAGAAAAGGGGGGATTGGGGGGTACAGTGCAGGGGAAAGAATAGTAGACATAATAGCA
ACAGACATACAAACTAAAGAATTACAAAAACAAATTACAAAAATTCAAAATTTTCGGGTTTATTACAGGG
ACAGCAGAGATCCACTTTGGCGCCGGCTCGAGCGCGAATCGATATGTCGAGTTTACTCCCTATCAGTGAT
AGAGAACGTATGTCGAGTTTACTCCCTATCAGTGATAGAGAACGATGTCGAGTTTACTCCCTATCAGTGA
TAGAGAACGTATGTCGAGTTTACTCCCTATCAGTGATAGAGAACGTATGTCGAGTTTACTCCCTATCAGT
GATAGAGAACGTATGTCGAGTTTATCCCTATCAGTGATAGAGAACGTATGTCGAGTTTACTCCCTATCAG
TGATAGAGAACGTATGTCGAGGTAGGCGTGTACGGTGGGAGGCCTATATAAGCAGAGCTCGTTTAGTGAA
CCGTCAGATCGCCTGGAGAATTGGCTAGCACCATGGATTACAAAGACGATGACGATAAGTACCCATACGA
TGTGCCAGATTACGCCAGCGCTTCTGAGGTGGAGTTTTCCCACGAGTACTGGATGAGACATGCCCTGACC
CTGGCCAAGAGGGCACGGGATGAGAGGGAGGTGCCTGTGGGAGCCGTGCTGGTGCTGAACAATAGAGTGA
TCGGCGAGGGCTGGAACAGAGCCATCGGCCTGCACGACCCAACAGCCCATGCCGAAATTATGGCCCTGAG
ACAGGGCGGCCTGGTCATGCAGAACTACAGACTGATTGACGCCACCCTGTACGTGACATTCGAGCCTTGC
GTGATGTGCGCCGGCGCCATGATCCACTCTAGGATCGGCCGCGTGGTGTTTGGCGTGAGGAACTCAAAAA
GAGGCGCCGCAGGCTCCCTGATGAACGTGCTGAACTACCCCGGCATGAATCACCGCGTCGAAATTACCGA
GGGAATCCTGGCAGATGAATGTGCCGCCCTGCTGTGCGATTTCTATCGGATGCCTAGACAGGTGTTCAAT
GCTCAGAAGAAGGCCCAGAGCTCCATCAACTCCGGAGGATCTAGCGGAGGATCCTCTGGCAGCGAGACAC
CAGGAACAAGCGAGTCAGCAACACCAGAGAGCAGTGGCGGCAGCAGCGGGGGGTCAGCTAGCGCTGACAA
GAAGTACAGCATCGGCCTGGCCATCGGCACCAACTCTGTGGGCTGGGCCGTGATCACCGACGAGTACAAG
GTGCCCAGCAAGAAATTCAAGGTGCTGGGCAACACCGACCGGCACAGCATCAAGAAGAACCTGATCGGAG
CCCTGCTGTTCGACAGCGGCGAAACAGCCGAGGCCACCCGGCTGAAGAGAACCGCCAGAAGAAGATACAC
CAGACGGAAGAACCGGATCTGCTATCTGCAAGAGATCTTCAGCAACGAGATGGCCAAGGTGGACGACAGC
TTCTTCCACAGACTGGAAGAGTCCTTCCTGGTGGAAGAGGATAAGAAGCACGAGCGGCACCCCATCTTCG
GCAACATCGTGGACGAGGTGGCCTACCACGAGAAGTACCCCACCATCTACCACCTGAGAAAGAAACTGGT
GGACAGCACCGACAAGGCCGACCTGCGGCTGATCTATCTGGCCCTGGCCCACATGATCAAGTTCCGGGGC
CACTTCCTGATCGAGGGCGACCTGAACCCCGACAACAGCGACGTGGACAAGCTGTTCATCCAGCTGGTGC
AGACCTACAACCAGCTGTTCGAGGAAAACCCCATCAACGCCAGCGGCGTGGACGCCAAGGCCATCCTGTC
TGCCAGACTGAGCAAGAGCAGACGGCTGGAAAATCTGATCGCCCAGCTGCCCGGCGAGAAGAAGAATGGC
CTGTTCGGAAACCTGATTGCCCTGAGCCTGGGCCTGACCCCCAACTTCAAGAGCAACTTCGACCTGGCCG
AGGATGCCAAACTGCAGCTGAGCAAGGACACCTACGACGACGACCTGGACAACCTGCTGGCCCAGATCGG
CGACCAGTACGCCGACCTGTTTCTGGCCGCCAAGAACCTGTCCGACGCCATCCTGCTGAGCGACATCCTG
AGAGTGAACACCGAGATCACCAAGGCCCCCCTGAGCGCCTCTATGATCAAGAGATACGACGAGCACCACC
AGGACCTGACCCTGCTGAAAGCTCTCGTGCGGCAGCAGCTGCCTGAGAAGTACAAAGAGATTTTCTTCGA
CCAGAGCAAGAACGGCTACGCCGGCTACATTGACGGCGGAGCCAGCCAGGAAGAGTTCTACAAGTTCATC
AAGCCCATCCTGGAAAAGATGGACGGCACCGAGGAACTGCTCGTGAAGCTGAACAGAGAGGACCTGCTGC
GGAAGCAGCGGACCTTCGACAACGGCAGCATCCCCCACCAGATCCACCTGGGAGAGCTGCACGCCATTCT
GCGGCGGCAGGAAGATTTTTACCCATTCCTGAAGGACAACCGGGAAAAGATCGAGAAGATCCTGACCTTC
CGCATCCCCTACTACGTGGGCCCTCTGGCCAGGGGAAACAGCAGATTCGCCTGGATGACCAGAAAGAGCG
AGGAAACCATCACCCCCTGGAACTTCGAGGAAGTGGTGGACAAGGGCGCTTCCGCCCAGAGCTTCATCGA
GCGGATGACCAACTTCGATAAGAACCTGCCCAACGAGAAGGTGCTGCCCAAGCACAGCCTGCTGTACGAG
TACTTCACCGTGTATAACGAGCTGACCAAAGTGAAATACGTGACCGAGGGAATGAGAAAGCCCGCCTTCC
TGAGCGGCGAGCAGAAAAAGGCCATCGTGGACCTGCTGTTCAAGACCAACCGGAAAGTGACCGTGAAGCA
GCTGAAAGAGGACTACTTCAAGAAAATCGAGTGCTTCGACTCCGTGGAAATCTCCGGCGTGGAAGATCGG
TTCAACGCCTCCCTGGGCACATACCACGATCTGCTGAAAATTATCAAGGACAAGGACTTCCTGGACAATG
AGGAAAACGAGGACATTCTGGAAGATATCGTGCTGACCCTGACACTGTTTGAGGACAGAGAGATGATCGA
GGAACGGCTGAAAACCTATGCCCACCTGTTCGACGACAAAGTGATGAAGCAGCTGAAGCGGCGGAGATAC
ACCGGCTGGGGCAGGCTGAGCCGGAAGCTGATCAACGGCATCCGGGACAAGCAGTCCGGCAAGACAATCC
TGGATTTCCTGAAGTCCGACGGCTTCGCCAACAGAAACTTCATGCAGCTGATCCACGACGACAGCCTGAC
CTTTAAAGAGGACATCCAGAAAGCCCAGGTGTCCGGCCAGGGCGATAGCCTGCACGAGCACATTGCCAAT
CTGGCCGGCAGCCCCGCCATTAAGAAGGGCATCCTGCAGACAGTGAAGGTGGTGGACGAGCTCGTGAAAG
TGATGGGCCGGCACAAGCCCGAGAACATCGTGATCGAAATGGCCAGAGAGAACCAGACCACCCAGAAGGG
ACAGAAGAACAGCCGCGAGAGAATGAAGCGGATCGAAGAGGGCATCAAAGAGCTGGGCAGCCAGATCCTG
AAAGAACACCCCGTGGAAAACACCCAGCTGCAGAACGAGAAGCTGTACCTGTACTACCTGCAGAATGGGC
GGGATATGTACGTGGACCAGGAACTGGACATCAACCGGCTGTCCGACTACGATGTGGACCATATCGTGCC
TCAGAGCTTTCTGAAGGACGACTCCATCGACAACAAGGTGCTGACCAGAAGCGACAAGAACCGGGGCAAG
AGCGACAACGTGCCCTCCGAAGAGGTCGTGAAGAAGATGAAGAACTACTGGCGGCAGCTGCTGAACGCCA
AGCTGATTACCCAGAGAAAGTTCGACAATCTGACCAAGGCCGAGAGAGGCGGCCTGAGCGAACTGGATAA
GGCCGGCTTCATCAAGAGACAGCTGGTGGAAACCCGGCAGATCACAAAGCACGTGGCACAGATCCTGGAC
TCCCGGATGAACACTAAGTACGACGAGAATGACAAGCTGATCCGGGAAGTGAAAGTGATCACCCTGAAGT
CCAAGCTGGTGTCCGATTTCCGGAAGGATTTCCAGTTTTACAAAGTGCGCGAGATCAACAACTACCACCA
CGCCCACGACGCCTACCTGAACGCCGTCGTGGGAACCGCCCTGATCAAAAAGTACCCTAAGCTGGAAAGC
GAGTTCGTGTACGGCGACTACAAGGTGTACGACGTGCGGAAGATGATCGCCAAGAGCGAGCAGGAAATCG
GCAAGGCTACCGCCAAGTACTTCTTCTACAGCAACATCATGAACTTTTTCAAGACCGAGATTACCCTGGC
CAACGGCGAGATCCGGAAGCGGCCTCTGATCGAGACAAACGGCGAAACCGGGGAGATCGTGTGGGATAAG
GGCCGGGATTTTGCCACCGTGCGGAAAGTGCTGAGCATGCCCCAAGTGAATATCGTGAAAAAGACCGAGG
TGCAGACAGGCGGCTTCAGCAAAGAGTCTATCCTGCCCAAGAGGAACAGCGATAAGCTGATCGCCAGAAA
GAAGGACTGGGACCCTAAGAAGTACGGCGGCTTCGACAGCCCCACCGTGGCCTATTCTGTGCTGGTGGTG
GCCAAAGTGGAAAAGGGCAAGTCCAAGAAACTGAAGAGTGTGAAAGAGCTGCTGGGGATCACCATCATGG
AAAGAAGCAGCTTCGAGAAGAATCCCATCGACTTTCTGGAAGCCAAGGGCTACAAAGAAGTGAAAAAGGA
CCTGATCATCAAGCTGCCTAAGTACTCCCTGTTCGAGCTGGAAAACGGCCGGAAGAGAATGCTGGCCTCT
GCCGGCGAACTGCAGAAGGGAAACGAACTGGCCCTGCCCTCCAAATATGTGAACTTCCTGTACCTGGCCA
GCCACTATGAGAAGCTGAAGGGCTCCCCCGAGGATAATGAGCAGAAACAGCTGTTTGTGGAACAGCACAA
GCACTACCTGGACGAGATCATCGAGCAGATCAGCGAGTTCTCCAAGAGAGTGATCCTGGCCGACGCTAAT
CTGGACAAAGTGCTGTCCGCCTACAACAAGCACCGGGATAAGCCCATCAGAGAGCAGGCCGAGAATATCA
TCCACCTGTTTACCCTGACCAATCTGGGAGCCCCTGCCGCCTTCAAGTACTTTGACACCACCATCGACCG
GAAGAGGTACACCAGCACCAAAGAGGTGCTGGACGCCACCCTGATCCACCAGAGCATCACCGGCCTGTAC
GAGACACGGATCGACCTGTCTCAGCTGGGAGGTGACAGCGGCGGGAATTCCAGATCCCCTGCTGCTAAAC
GTGTTAAGCTTGATGGGGGTAGCCCGGCAGCCAAGAGAGTCAAACTCGACGGCGGCTCCCCAGCGGCAAA
AAGGGTGAAACTAGACGGGGGTAGCCCCGCCGCGAAGCGTGTAAAGCTGGATGGAGGATCGCCTGCGGCT
AAGCGAGTCAAATTAGACGGTGGGTCACCGGCTGCAAAGCGCGTCAAATTGGATTGAGCTAGCGCCACCA
TGGGGCAGAGCGCACATCGCCCACAGTCCCCGAGAAGTTGGGGGGAGGGGTCGGCAATTGATCCGGTGCC
TAGAGAAGGTGGCGCGGGGTAAACTGGGAAAGTGATGTCGTGTACTGGCTCCGCCTTTTTCCCGAGGGTG
GGGGAGAACCGTATATAAGTGCAGTAGTCGCCGTGAACGTTCTTTTTCGCAACGGGTTTGCCGCCAGAAC
ACAGTTCGAACAATTCACCATGGCCAAGCCTTTGTCTCAAGAAGAATCCACCCTCATTGAAAGAGCAACG
GCTACAATCAACAGCATCCCCATCTCTGAAGACTACAGCGTCGCCAGCGCAGCTCTCTCTAGCGACGGCC
GCATCTTCACTGGTGTCAATGTATATCATTTTACTGGGGGACCTTGTGCAGAACTCGTGGTGCTGGGCAC
TGCTGCTGCTGCGGCAGCTGGCAACCTGACTTGTATCGTCGCGATCGGAAATGAGAACAGGGGCATCTTG
AGCCCCTGCGGACGGTGCCGACAGGTGCTTCTCGATCTGCATCCTGGGATCAAAGCCATAGTGAAGGACA
GTGATGGACAGCCGACGGCAGTTGGGATTCGTGAATTGCTGCCCTCTGGTTATGTGTGGGAGGGCGGTAC
CGAAGGTAGAGGTTCTCTCCTCACTTGTGGTGATGTTGAAGAAAACCCTGGTCCAATGTCTAGACTGGAC
AAGAGCAAAGTCATAAACGGAGCTCTGGAATTACTCAATGGTGTCGGTATCGAAGGCCTGACGACAAGGA
AACTCGCTCAAAAGCTGGGAGTTGAGCAGCCTACCCTGTACTGGCACGTGAAGAACAAGCGGGCCCTGCT
CGATGCCCTGCCAATCGAGATGCTGGACAGGCATCATACCCACTTCTGCCCCCTGGAAGGCGAGTCATGG
CAAGACTTTCTGCGGAACAACGCCAAGTCATACCGCTGTGCTCTCCTCTCACATCGCGACGGGGCTAAAG
TGCATCTCGGCACCCGCCCAACAGAGAAACAGTACGAAACCCTGGAAAATCAGCTCGCGTTCCTGTGTCA
GCAAGGCTTCTCCCTGGAGAACGCACTGTACGCTCTGTCCGCCGTGGGCCACTTTACACTGGGCTGCGTA
TTGGAGGAACAGGAGCATCAAGTAGCAAAAGAGGAAAGAGAGACACCTACCACCGATTCTATGCCCCCAC
TTCTGAGACAAGCAATTGAGCTGTTCGACCGGCAGGGAGCCGAACCTGCCTTCCTTTTCGGCCTGGAACT
AATCATATGTGGCCTGGAGAAACAGCTAAAGTGCGAAAGCGGCGGGCCGACCGACGCCCTTGACGATTTT
GACTTAGACATGCTCCCAGCCGATGCCCTTGACGACTTTGACCTTGATATGCTGCCTGCTGACGCTCTTG
ACGATTTTGACCTTGACATGCTCCCCGGGTAAACGCGTTAAGTCGACAATCAACCTCTGGATTACAAAAT
TTGTGAAAGATTGACTGGTATTCTTAACTATGTTGCTCCTTTTACGCTATGTGGATACGCTGCTTTAATG
CCTTTGTATCATGCTATTGCTTCCCGTATGGCTTTCATTTTCTCCTCCTTGTATAAATCCTGGTTGCTGT
CTCTTTATGAGGAGTTGTGGCCCGTTGTCAGGCAACGTGGCGTGGTGTGCACTGTGTTTGCTGACGCAAC
CCCCACTGGTTGGGGCATTGCCACCACCTGTCAGCTCCTTTCCGGGACTTTCGCTTTCCCCCTCCCTATT
GCCACGGCGGAACTCATCGCCGCCTGCCTTGCCCGCTGCTGGACAGGGGCTCGGCTGTTGGGCACTGACA
ATTCCGTGGTGTTGTCGGGGAAATCATCGTCCTTTCCTTGGCTGCTCGCCTGTGTTGCCACCTGGATTCT
GCGCGGGACGTCCTTCTGCTACGTCCCTTCGGCCCTCAATCCAGCGGACCTTCCTTCCCGCGGCCTGCTG
CCGGCTCTGCGGCCTCTTCCGCGTCTTCGCCTTCGCCCTCAGACGAGTCGGATCTCCCTTTGGGCCGCCT
CCCCGCGTCGACTTTAAGACCAATGACTTACAAGGCAGCTGTAGATCTTAGCCACTTTTTAAAAGAAAAG
GGGGGACTGGAAGGGCTAATTCACTCCCAACGAAGACAAGATCTGCTTTTTGCTTGTACTGGGTCTCTCT
GGTTAGACCAGATCTGAGCCTGGGAGCTCTCTGGCTAACTAGGGAACCCACTGCTTAAGCCTCAATAAAG
CTTGCCTTGAGTGCTTCAAGTAGTGTGTGCCCGTCTGTTGTGTGACTCTGGTAACTAGAGATCCCTCAGA
CCCTTTTAGTCAGTGTGGAAAATCTCTAGCAGTACGTATAGTAGTTCATGTCATCTTATTATTCAGTATT
TATAACTTGCAAAGAAATGAATATCAGAGAGTGAGAGGAACTTGTTTATTGCAGCTTATAATGGTTACAA
ATAAAGCAATAGCATCACAAATTTCACAAATAAAGCATTTTTTTCACTGCATTCTAGTTGTGGTTTGTCC
AAACTCATCAATGTATCTTATCATGTCTGGCTCTAGCTATCCCGCCCCTAACTCCGCCCATCCCGCCCCT
AACTCCGCCCAGTTCCGCCCATTCTCCGCCCCATGGCTGACTAATTTTTTTTATTTATGCAGAGGCCGAG
GCCGCCTCGGCCTCTGAGCTATTCCAGAAGTAGTGAGGAGGCTTTTTTGGAGGCCTAGGGACGTACCCAA
TTCGCCCTATAGTGAGTCGTATTACGCGCGCTCACTGGCCGTCGTTTTACAACGTCGTGACTGGGAAAAC
CCTGGCGTTACCCAACTTAATCGCCTTGCAGCACATCCCCCTTTCGCCAGCTGGCGTAATAGCGAAGAGG
CCCGCACCGATCGCCCTTCCCAACAGTTGCGCAGCCTGAATGGCGAATGGG
[124 nt withheld, positions 8732-8855]
C
[91 nt withheld, positions 8857-8947]
A
[49 nt withheld, positions 8949-8997]
CCTTTGACGTTGGAGTCCACGTTCTTT
[37 nt withheld, positions 9025-9061]
ACCCTATCTCGGTCTATTCTTTTGATTTATAAGGGATTTTGCCGATTTCGGCCTATTGGTTAAAAAATGA
GCTGATTTAACAAAAATTTAACGCGAATTTTAACAAAATATTAACGCTTACAATTTAGGTGGCACTTTTC
GGGGAAATGTGCGCGGAACCCCTATTTGTTTATTTTTCTAAATACATTCAAATATGTATCCGCTCATGAG
ACAATAACCCTGATAAATGCTTCAATAATATTGAAAAAGGAAGAGTATGAGTATTCAACATTTCCGTGTC
GCCCTTATTCCCTTTTTTGCGGCATTTTGCCTTCCTGTTTTTGCTCACCCAGAAACGCTGGTGAAAGTAA
AAGATGCTGAAGATCAGTTGGGTGCACGAGTGGGTTACATCGAACTGGATCTCAACAGCGGTAAGATCCT
TGAGAGTTTTCGCCCCGAAGAACGTTTTCCAATGATGAGCACTTTTAAAGTTCTGCTATGTGGCGCGGTA
TTATCCCGTATTGACGCCGGGCAAGAGCAACTCGGTCGCCGCATACACTATTCTCAGAATGACTTGGTTG
AGTACTCACCAGTCACAGAAAAGCATCTTACGGATGGCATGACAGTAAGAGAATTATGCAGTGCTGCCAT
AACCATGAGTGATAACACTGCGGCCAACTTACTTCTGACAACGATCGGAGGACCGAAGGAGCTAACCGCT
TTTTTGCACAACATGGGGGATCATGTAACTCGCCTTGATCGTTGGGAACCGGAGCTGAATGAAGCCATAC
CAAACGACGAGCGTGACACCACGATGCCTGTAGCAATGGCAACAACGTTGCGCAAACTATTAACTGGCGA
ACTACTTACTCTAGCTTCCCGGCAACAATTAATAGACTGGATGGAGGCGGATAAAGTTGCAGGACCACTT
CTGCGCTCGGCCCTTCCGGCTGGCTGGTTTATTGCTGATAAATCTGGAGCCGGTGAGCGTGGGTCTCGCG
GTATCATTGCAGCACTGGGGCCAGATGGTAAGCCCTCCCGTATCGTAGTTATCTACACGACGGGGAGTCA
GGCAACTATGGATGAACGAAATAGACAGATCGCTGAGATAGGTGCCTCACTGATTAAGCATTGGTAACTG
TCAGACCAAGTTTACTCATATATACTTTAGATTGATTTAAAACTTCATTTTTAATTTAAAAGGATCTAGG
TGAAGATCCTTTTTGATAATCTCATGACCAAAATCCCTTAACGTGAGTTTTCGTTCCACTGAGCGTCAGA
CCCCGTAGAAAAGATCAAAGGATCTTCTTGAGATCCTTTTTTTCTGCGCGTAATCTGCTGCTTGCAAACA
AAAAAACCACCGCTACCAGCGGTGGTTTGTTTGCCGGATCAAGAGCTACCAACTCTTTTTCCGAAGGTAA
CTGGCTTCAGCAGAGCGCAGATACCAAATACTGTTCTTCTAGTGTAGCCGTAGTTAGGCCACCACTTCAA
GAACTCTGTAGCACCGCCTACATACCTCGCTCTGCTAATCCTGTTACCAGTGGCTGCTGCCAGTGGCGAT
AAGTCGTGTCTTACCGGGTTGGACTCAAGACGATAGTTACCGGATAAGGCGCAGCGGTCGGGCTGAACGG
GGGGTTCGTGCACACAGCCCAGCTTGGAGCGAACGACCTACACCGAACTGAGATACCTACAGCGTGAGCT
ATGAGAAAGCGCCACGCTTCCCGAAGGGAGAAAGGCGGACAGGTATCCGGTAAGCGGCAGGGTCGGAACA
GGAGAGCGCACGAGGGAGCTTCCAGGGGGAAACGCCTGGTATCTTTATAGTCCTGTCGGGTTTCGCCACC
TCTGACTTGAGCGTCGATTTTTGTGATGCTCGTCAGGGGGGCGGAGCCTATGGAAAAACGCCAGCAACGC
GGCCTTTTTACGGTTCCTGGCCTTTTGCTGGCCTTTTGCTCACATGTTCTTTCCTGCGTTATCCCCTGAT
TCTGTGGATAACCGTATTACCGCCTTTGAGTGAGCTGATACCGCTCGCCGCAGCCGAACGACCGAGCGCA
GCGAGTCAGTGAGCGAGGAAGCGGAAGAGCGCCCAATACGCAAACCGCCTCTCCCCGCGCGTTGGCCGAT
TCATTAATGCAGCTGGCACGACAGGTTTCCCGACTGGAAAGCGGGCAGTGAGCGCAACGCAATTAATGTG
AGTTAGCTCACTCATTAGGCACCCCAGGCTTTACACTTTATGCTTCCGGCTCGTATGTTGTGTGGAATTG
TGAGCGGATAACAATTTCACACAGGAAACAGCTATGACCATGATTACGCCAAGCGCGCAATTAACCCTCA
CTAAAGGGAACAAAAGCTGGAGCTGCAAGCTTAATGTAGTCTTATGCAATACTCTTGTAGTCTTGCAACA
TGGTAACGATGAGTTAGCAACATGCCTTACAAGGAGAGAAAAAGCACCGTGCATGCCGATTGGTGGAAGT
AAGGTGGTACGATCGTGCCTTATTAGGAAGGCAACAGACGGGTCTGACATGGATTGGACGAACCACTGAA
TTGCCGCATTGCAGAGATATTGTATTTAAGTGCCTAGCTCGATACATAAACGGGTCTCTCTGGTTAGACC
AGATCTGAGCCTGGGAGCTCTCTGGCTAACTAGGGAACCCACTGCTTAAGCCTCAATAAAGCTTGCCTTG
AGTGCTTCAAGTAGTGTGTGCCCGTCTGTTGTGTGACTCTGGTAACTAGAGATCCCTCAGACCCTTTTAG
TCAGTGTGGAAAATCTCTAGCAGTGGCGCCCGAACAGGGACTTGAAAGCGAAAGGGAAACCAGAGGAGCT
CTCTCGACGCAGGACTCGGCTTGCTGAAGCGCGCACGGCAAGAGGCGAGGGGCGGCGACTGGTGAGTACG
CCAAAAATTTTGACTAGCGGAGGCTAGAAGGAGAGAGATGGGTGCGAGAGCGTCAGTATTAAGCGGGGGA
GAATTAGATCGCGATGGGAAAAAATTCGGTTAAGGCCAGGGGGAAAGAAAAAATATAAATTAAAACATAT
AGTATGGGCAAGCAGGGAGCTAGAACGATTCGCAGTTAATCCTGGCCTGTTAGAAACATCAGAAGGCTGT
AGACAAATACTGGGACAGCTACAACCATCCCTTCAGACAGGATCAGAAGAACTTAGATCATTATATAATA
CAGTAGCAACCCTCTATTGTGTGCATCAAAGGATAGAGATAAAAGACACCAAGGAAGCTTTAGACAAGAT
AGAGGAAGAGCAAAACAAAAGTAAGACCACCGCACAGCAAGCGGCCGCTGATCTTCAGACCTGGAGGAGG
AGATATGAGGGACAATTGGAGAAGTGAATTATATAAATATAAAGTAGTAAAAATTGAACCATTAGGAGTA
GCACCCACCAAGGCAAAGAGAAGAGTGGTGCAGAGAGAAAAAAGAGCAGTGGGAATAGGAGCTTTGTTCC
TTGGGTTCTTGGGAGCAGCAGGAAGCACTATGGGCGCAGCGTCAATGACGCTGACGGTACAGGCCAGACA
ATTATTGTCTGGTATAGTGCAGCAGCAGAACAATTTGCTGAGGGCTATTGAGGCGCAACAGCATCTGTTG
CAACTCACAGTCTGGGGCATCAAGCAGCTCCAGGCAAGAATCCTGGCTGTGGAAAGATACCTAAAGGATC
AACAGCTCCTGGGGATTTGGGGTTGCTCTGGAAAACTCATTTGCACCACTGCTGTGCCTTGGAATGCTAG
TTGGAGTAATAAATCTCTGGAACAGATTTGGAATCACACGACCTGGATGGAGTGGGACAGAGAAATTAAC
AATTACACAAGCTTAATACACTCCTTAATTGAAGAATCGCAAAACCAGCAAGAAAAGAATGAACAAGAAT
TATTGGAATTAGATAAATGGGCAAGTTTGTGGAATTGGTTTAACATAACAAATTGGCTGTGGTATATAAA
ATTATTCATAATGATAGTAGGAGGCTTGGTAGGTTTAAGAATAGTTTTTGCTGTACTTTCTATAGTGAAT
A
Features (pLannotate 1.2.2; 33 found; start..end, strand, type, name):
     36..62      +  CDS            Rev (fragment): human immunodeficiency virus 1 (HIV-1) Rev protein; rev; enhances nuclear export of unspliced and incompletely spliced viral mRNAs
     66..246     +  promoter       U6 promoter (fragment): RNA polymerase III promoter for human U6 snRNA
    287..404     +  misc_feature   cPPT/CTS: central polypurine tract and central termination sequence of HIV-1
    469..783     +  promoter       tight TRE promoter: Tet-responsive promoter PTight, consisting of seven tet operator sequences followed by the minimal CMV promoter
    830..855     +  CDS            3xHA (fragment): three tandem HA epitope tags
    863..1354    +  CDS            tadA: TADA_ECOLI - Also known as yfhC. Experimental evidence at protein level: Swiss-Prot protein existence level 1. Catalyzes the deamination of adenosine to inosine at the wobble position 34 of tRNA(Arg2). Essential for cell viability. From Escherichia coli (strain K12).
   1466..3067    +  CDS            dCas9(N): N-terminal portion of catalytically inactive Streptococcus pyogenes dCas9 carrying the D10A mutation (Zetsche et al., 2015)
   3068..5562    +  CDS            Cas9(C) (fragment): C-terminal portion of Streptococcus pyogenes Cas9 (Zetsche et al., 2015)
   5813..6024    +  promoter       EF-1α core promoter: core promoter for human elongation factor EF-1α
   6040..6435    +  CDS            BSD: blasticidin S deaminase; Aspergillus terreus BSD; confers resistance to blasticidin
   6496..7193    +  CDS            rtTA3 (fragment): reverse tetracycline transactivator 3 activates expression from Tet-responsive promoters in the presence of doxycycline
   7123..7233    +  CDS            VP48: 3 tandem repeats of the minimal activation domain of herpes simplex virus VP16 (Cheng et al., 2013)
   7258..7846    +  misc_feature   WPRE: woodchuck hepatitis virus posttranscriptional regulatory element
   7897..7916    +  misc_feature   cPPT/CTS (fragment): central polypurine tract and central termination sequence of HIV-1
   7918..8151    +  LTR            3' LTR (ΔU3): self-inactivating 3' long terminal repeat (LTR) from HIV-1
   8229..8350    +  polyA_signal   SV40 poly(A) signal: SV40 polyadenylation signal
   8390..8525    +  rep_origin     SV40 ori: SV40 origin of replication
   8546..8564    -  promoter       T7 promoter: promoter for bacteriophage T7 RNA polymerase
   8572..8727    +  CDS            lacZα (fragment): LacZα fragment of β-galactosidase; lacZ fragment
   8732..9160    +  rep_origin     f1 ori (sequence partly withheld): f1 bacteriophage origin of replication; arrow indicates direction of (+) strand synthesis
   9213..9317    +  promoter       AmpR promoter: bla
   9318..10178   +  CDS            AmpR: β-lactamase; bla; confers resistance to ampicillin, carbenicillin, and related antibiotics
  10349..10937   +  rep_origin     ori: high-copy-number ColE1/pMB1/pBR322/pUC origin of replication
  11120..11212   +  CDS            lacI (fragment): lac repressor; lacI; The lac repressor binds to the lac operator to inhibit transcription in E. coli. This inhibition can be relieved by adding lactose or isopropyl-β-D-thiogalactopyranoside (IPTG).
  11225..11246   +  protein_bind   CAP binding site: CAP binding activates transcription in the presence of cAMP. E. coli catabolite activator protein
  11261..11291   +  promoter       lac promoter: promoter for the E. coli lac operon
  11295..11317   +  protein_bind   lac operator (fragment): The lac repressor binds to the lac operator to inhibit transcription in E. coli. This inhibition can be relieved by adding lactose or isopropyl-β-D-thiogalactopyranoside (IPTG). lac repressor encoded by lacI
  11360..11378   +  promoter       T3 promoter: promoter for bacteriophage T3 RNA polymerase
  11406..11632   +  promoter       RSV promoter: Rous sarcoma virus enhancer/promoter
  11633..11813   +  LTR            5' LTR (truncated): truncated 5' long terminal repeat (LTR) from HIV-1
  11860..11985   +  misc_feature   HIV-1 Ψ: packaging signal of human immunodeficiency virus type 1
  11969..12332   +  CDS            HIV-1 gag (fragment): gag protein from human immunodeficiency virus 1; gag
  12478..12711   +  misc_feature   RRE: The Rev response element (RRE) of HIV-1 allows for Rev-dependent mRNA export from the nucleus to the cytoplasm.
