[The description below was written by a language model from this plasmid's Addgene catalogue record and pLannotate feature annotations shown in this document.]
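Description:
pLenti-nSpCas9-TadA8e is a 13 kb third-generation-style, self-inactivating lentiviral vector built on the TLCV2 doxycycline-inducible backbone, designed to deliver an adenine base editor to mammalian cells. In bacteria it is maintained through a high-copy ColE1/pUC-type origin with ampicillin resistance (AmpR); an f1 ori and remnants of a lac/T7/T3 cloning region are also present. The viral portion comprises an RSV promoter driving a truncated HIV-1 5' LTR, the Ψ packaging signal with a gag fragment, the RRE for Rev-dependent export of the genomic RNA, a cPPT/CTS, a WPRE to boost transcript expression, and a ΔU3 3' LTR followed by an SV40 poly(A) signal.

The payload is a human codon-optimized ABE8e-type editor under the tight TRE promoter (seven tet operators upstream of a minimal CMV promoter). The evolved TadA8e adenosine deaminase, derived from E. coli tadA, is fused to the N-terminus of the Streptococcus pyogenes Cas9 D10A nickase, with an N-terminal FLAG-HA tag and, per the record, six nuclear localization signals. Downstream, an EF-1α core promoter drives blasticidin S deaminase followed by the reverse tetracycline transactivator rtTA3. This arrangement lets transduced cells be selected with blasticidin while constitutively supplying the activator that switches on editor expression only when doxycycline is added. The element linking BSD and rtTA3 is not annotated. Only a fragment of the U6 promoter is detected and no guide RNA scaffold is listed, so guides are presumably supplied separately. The associated publication used this type of tool for genome-scale exon perturbation screens, consistent with generating stable, inducible base-editor cell lines.
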