Addgene plasmid #209044: pLenti-nSpCas9-TadA8e
Purpose: Lentiviral vector expressing doxycycline-inducible human codon-optimized adenine base editor where TadA8e (ABE8e) is fused to the N-terminus of SpCas9(D10A)-6xNLS
Depositing lab: Thomas Gonatopoulos-Pournatzis. Depositing organization: National Cancer Institute (NCI). Publication: Genome-scale exon perturbation screens uncover exons critical for cell fitness. Xiao MS, Damodaran AP, Kumari B, Dickson E, Xing K, On TA, Parab N, King HE, Perez AR, Guiblet WM, Duncan G, Che A, Chari R, Andresson T, Vidigal JA, Weatheritt RJ, Aregger M, Gonatopoulos-Pournatzis T. Mol Cell. 2024 Jul 11;84(13):2553-2572.e19. doi: 10.1016/j.molcel.2024.05.024. Epub 2024 Jun 24. PubMed 38917794.
Backbone
  Vector backbone: TLCV2 inducible lentiviral plasmid
  Backbone manufacturer: Addgene #87360
  Vector type: Mammalian Expression, Lentiviral, CRISPR
  Selectable markers: Blasticidin
Growth in bacteria
  Bacterial resistance: Ampicillin, 100 μg/mL
  Growth temperature: 30°C
  Growth strain: NEB Stable
  Copy number: High Copy
Gene/Insert
  Gene/Insert name: TadA8e-nSpCas9
  Species: Streptococcus pyogenes
  Mutation: D10A
  Promoter: Tight TRE promoter
  Tag / fusion protein: FLAG-HA (N terminal on insert)
  Cloning method: Gibson Cloning
Terms and licenses: Academic/Nonprofit Terms; Industry Terms: Not Available to Industry
How to cite: pLenti-nSpCas9-TadA8e was a gift from Thomas Gonatopoulos-Pournatzis (Addgene plasmid # 209044 ; http://n2t.net/addgene:209044 ; RRID:Addgene_209044)
